>Addgene plasmid #98921 | pKL002 | addgene full sequence | sequence record 189876 | Addgene Partial NGS Result
GGAATTGTGAGCGGATAACAATTCCCCTCTAGAAATAATTTTGTTTAACTTTAAGAAGGAGATATACCAT
GGGCAGCAGCCATCACCATCATCACCACAGCCAGGGTAAATTATTACTGATATTAGGTAGTGTTATTGCA
CTTCCTACATTTGCTGCAGGTGGTGGTGACCTTGATGCTAGTGATTACACTGGTGTTTCTTTTTGGTTAG
TTACTGCTGCTTTATTAGCATCTACTGTATTTTTCTTTGTTGAAAGAGATAGAGTTTCTGCAAAATGGAA
AACATCATTAACTGTATCTGGTCTTGTTACTGGTATTGCTTTCTGGCATTACATGTACATGAGAGGGGTA
TGGATTGAAACTGGTGATTCGCCAACTGTATTTAGATACATTAATTGGTTACTAACAGTTCCTCTATTAA
TATGTGAATTCTACTTAATTCTTGCTGCTGCAACTAATGTTGCTGGATCATTATTTAAGAAATTACTAGT
TGGTTCTCTTGTTATGCTTGTGTTTGGTTACATGGGTGAAGCAGGAATCATGGCTGCATGGCCTGCATTC
ATTATTGGGTGTTTAGCTTGGGTATACATGATTTATGAATTATGGGCTGGAGAAGGAAAATCTGCATGTA
ATACTGCAAGTCCTGCTGTGCAATCAGCTTACAACACAATGATGTATATTATCATCTTTGGTTGGGCGAT
TTATCCTGTAGGTTATTTCACAGGTTACCTGATGGGTGACGGTGGATCAGCTCTTAACTTAAACCTTATC
TATAACCTTGCTGACTTTGTTAACAAGATTCTATTTGGTTTAATTATATGGAATGTTGCTGTTAAAGAAT
CTTCTAATGCTTGAGGCCGCATAATGCTTAAGTCGAACAGAAAGTAATCGTATTGTACACGGCCGCATAA
TCGAAATTAATAACAGAAAGTAATCGTATTGTACACGGCCGCATAATCGAAATTAATACGACTCACTATA
GGGGAATTGTGAGCGGATAACAATTCCCCATCTTAGTATATTAGTTAAGTATAAGAAGGAGATATACATA
TGGGTATGGCTAGCATGACTGGTGGACAGCAAATGGGTCGGGATCTGTACGACGATGACGATAAGGATCT
CGCCACCATGGTCGACTCATCACGTCGTAAGTGGAATAAGACAGGTCACGCAGTCAGAGCTATAGGTCGG
CTGAGCTCACTCGAGAACGTCTATATCAAGGCCGACAAGCAGAAGAACGGCATCAAGGCGAACTTCAAGA
TCCGCCACAACATCGAGGACGGCGGCGTGCAGCTCGCCTACCACTACCAGCAGAACACCCCCATCGGCGA
CGGCCCCGTGCTGCTGCCCGACAACCACTACCTGAGCGTGCAGTCCAAACTTTCGAAAGACCCCAACGAG
AAGCGCGATCACATGGTCCTGCTGGAGTTCGTGACCGCCGCCGGGATCACTCTCGGCATGGACGAGCTGT
ACAAGGGCGGTACCGGAGGGAGCATGGTGAGCAAGGGCGAGGAGCTGTTCACCGGGGTGGTGCCCATCCT
GGTCGAGCTGGACGGCGACGTAAACGGCCACAAGTTCAGCGTGTCCGGCGAGGGTGAGGGCGATGCCACC
TACGGCAAGCTGACCCTGAAGTTCATCTGCACCACCGGCAAGCTGCCCGTGCCCTGGCCCACCCTCGTGA
CCACCCTGACCTACGGCGTGCAGTGCTTCAGCCGCTACCCCGACCACATGAAGCAGCACGACTTCTTCAA
GTCCGCCATGCCCGAAGGCTACATCCAGGAGCGCACCATCTTCTTCAAGGACGACGGCAACTACAAGACC
CGCGCCGAGGTGAAGTTCGAGGGCGACACCCTGGTGAACCGCATCGAGCTGAAGGGCATCGACTTCAAGG
AGGACGGCAACATCCTGGGGCACAAGCTGGAGTACAACCTGCCGGACCAACTGACTGAAGAGCAGATCGC
AGAATTTAAAGAGGAATTCTCCCTATTTGACAAGGACGGGGATGGGACAATAACAACCAAGGAGCTGGGG
ACGGTGATGCGGTCTCTGGGGCAGAACCCCACAGAAGCAGAGCTGCAGGACATGATCAATGAAGTAGATG
CCGACGGTGACGGCACAATCGACTTCCCTGAGTTCCTGACAATGATGGCAAGAAAAATGAAATACAGGGA
CACGGAAGAAGAAATTAGAGAAGCGTTCGGTGTGTTTGATAAGGATGGCAATGGCTACATCAGTGCAGCA
GAGCTTCGCCACGTGATGACAAACCTTGGAGAGAAGTTAACAGATGAAGAGGTTGATGAAATGATCAGGG
AAGCAGACATCGATGGGGATGGTCAGGTAAACTACGAAGAGTTTGTACAAATGATGACAGCGAAGTGAGG
TACCCTCGAGTCTGGTAAAGAAACCGCTGCTGCGAAATTTGAACGCCAGCACATGGACTCGTCTACTAGC
GCAGCTTAATTAACCTAGGCTGCTGCCACCGCTGAGCAATAACTAGCATAACCCCTTGGGGCCTCTAAAC
GGGTCTTGAGGGGTTTTTTGCTGAAAGGAGGAACTATATCCGGATTGGCGAATGGG
[124 nt withheld, positions 2577-2700]
C
[91 nt withheld, positions 2702-2792]
A
[49 nt withheld, positions 2794-2842]
CCTTTGACGTTGGAGTCCACGTTCTTT
[37 nt withheld, positions 2870-2906]
ACCCTATCTCGGTCTATTCTTTTGATTTATAAGGGATTTTGCCGATTTCGGCCTATTGGTTAAAAAATGA
GCTGATTTAACAAAAATTTAACGCGAATTTTAACAAAATATTAACGTTTACAATTTCTGGCGGCACGATG
GCATGAGATTATCAAAAAGGATCTTCACCTAGATCCTTTTAAATTAAAAATGAAGTTTTAAATCAATCTA
AAGTATATATGAGTAAACTTGGTCTGACAGTTACCAATGCTTAATCAGTGAGGCACCTATCTCAGCGATC
TGTCTATTTCGTTCATCCATAGTTGCCTGACTCCCCGTCGTGTAGATAACTACGATACGGGAGGGCTTAC
CATCTGGCCCCAGTGCTGCAATGATACCGCGAGACCCACGCTCACCGGCTCCAGATTTATCAGCAATAAA
CCAGCCAGCCGGAAGGGCCGAGCGCAGAAGTGGTCCTGCAACTTTATCCGCCTCCATCCAGTCTATTAAT
TGTTGCCGGGAAGCTAGAGTAAGTAGTTCGCCAGTTAATAGTTTGCGCAACGTTGTTGCCATTGCTACAG
GCATCGTGGTGTCACGCTCGTCGTTTGGTATGGCTTCATTCAGCTCCGGTTCCCAACGATCAAGGCGAGT
TACATGATCCCCCATGTTGTGCAAAAAAGCGGTTAGCTCCTTCGGTCCTCCGATCGTTGTCAGAAGTAAG
TTGGCCGCAGTGTTATCACTCATGGTTATGGCAGCACTGCATAATTCTCTTACTGTCATGCCATCCGTAA
GATGCTTTTCTGTGACTGGTGAGTACTCAACCAAGTCATTCTGAGAATAGTGTATGCGGCGACCGAGTTG
CTCTTGCCCGGCGTCAATACGGGATAATACCGCGCCACATAGCAGAACTTTAAAAGTGCTCATCATTGGA
AAACGTTCTTCGGGGCGAAAACTCTCAAGGATCTTACCGCTGTTGAGATCCAGTTCGATGTAACCCACTC
GTGCACCCAACTGATCTTCAGCATCTTTTACTTTCACCAGCGTTTCTGGGTGAGCAAAAACAGGAAGGCA
AAATGCCGCAAAAAAGGGAATAAGGGCGACACGGAAATGTTGAATACTCATACTCTTCCTTTTTCAATCA
TGATTGAAGCATTTATCAGGGTTATTGTCTCATGAGCGGATACATATTTGAATGTATTTAGAAAAATAAA
CAAATAGGTCATGACCAAAATCCCTTAACGTGAGTTTTCGTTCCACTGAGCGTCAGACCCCGTAGAAAAG
ATCAAAGGATCTTCTTGAGATCCTTTTTTTCTGCGCGTAATCTGCTGCTTGCAAACAAAAAAACCACCGC
TACCAGCGGTGGTTTGTTTGCCGGATCAAGAGCTACCAACTCTTTTTCCGAAGGTAACTGGCTTCAGCAG
AGCGCAGATACCAAATACTGTCCTTCTAGTGTAGCCGTAGTTAGGCCACCACTTCAAGAACTCTGTAGCA
CCGCCTACATACCTCGCTCTGCTAATCCTGTTACCAGTGGCTGCTGCCAGTGGCGATAAGTCGTGTCTTA
CCGGGTTGGACTCAAGACGATAGTTACCGGATAAGGCGCAGCGGTCGGGCTGAACGGGGGGTTCGTGCAC
ACAGCCCAGCTTGGAGCGAACGACCTACACCGAACTGAGATACCTACAGCGTGAGCTATGAGAAAGCGCC
ACGCTTCCCGAAGGGAGAAAGGCGGACAGGTATCCGGTAAGCGGCAGGGTCGGAACAGGAGAGCGCACGA
GGGAGCTTCCAGGGGGAAACGCCTGGTATCTTTATAGTCCTGTCGGGTTTCGCCACCTCTGACTTGAGCG
TCGATTTTTGTGATGCTCGTCAGGGGGGCGGAGCCTATGGAAAAACGCCAGCAACGCGGCCTTTTTACGG
TTCCTGGCCTTTTGCTGGCCTTTTGCTCACATGTTCTTTCCTGCGTTATCCCCTGATTCTGTGGATAACC
GTATTACCGCCTTTGAGTGAGCTGATACCGCTCGCCGCAGCCGAACGACCGAGCGCAGCGAGTCAGTGAG
CGAGGAAGCGGAAGAGCGCCTGATGCGGTATTTTCTCCTTACGCATCTGTGCGGTATTTCACACCGCAAT
GGTGCACTCTCAGTACAATCTGCTCTGATGCCGCATAGTTAAGCCAGTATACACTCCGCTATCGCTACGT
GACTGGGTCATGGCTGCGCCCCGACACCCGCCAACACCCGCTGACGCGCCCTGACGGGCTTGTCTGCTCC
CGGCATCCGCTTACAGACAAGCTGTGACCGTCTCCGGGAGCTGCATGTGTCAGAGGTTTTCACCGTCATC
ACCGAAACGCGCGAGGCAGCTGCGGTAAAGCTCATCAGCGTGGTCGTGAAGCGATTCACAGATGTCTGCC
TGTTCATCCGCGTCCAGCTCGTTGAGTTTCTCCAGAAGCGTTAATGTCTGGCTTCTGATAAAGCGGGCCA
TGTTAAGGGCGGTTTTTTCCTGTTTGGTCACTGATGCCTCCGTGTAAGGGGGATTTCTGTTCATGGGGGT
AATGATACCGATGAAACGAGAGAGGATGCTCACGATACGGGTTACTGATGATGAACATGCCCGGTTACTG
GAACGTTGTGAGGGTAAACAACTGGCGGTATGGATGCGGCGGGACCAGAGAAAAATCACTCAGGGTCAAT
GCCAGCGCTTCGTTAATACAGATGTAGGTGTTCCACAGGGTAGCCAGCAGCATCCTGCGATGCAGATCCG
GAACATAATGGTGCAGGGCGCTGACTTCCGCGTTTCCAGACTTTACGAAACACGGAAACCGAAGACCATT
CATGTTGTTGCTCAGGTCGCAGACGTTTTGCAGCAGCAGTCGCTTCACGTTCGCTCGCGTATCGGTGATT
CATTCTGCTAACCAGTAAGGCAACCCCGCCAGCCTAGCCGGGTCCTCAACGACAGGAGCACGATCATGCT
AGTCATGCCCCGCGCCCACCGGAAGGAGCTGACTGGGTTGAAGGCTCTCAAGGGCATCGGTCGAGATCCC
GGTGCCTAATGAGTGAGCTAACTTACATTAATTGCGTTGCGCTCACTGCCCGCTTTCCAGTCGGGAAACC
TGTCGTGCCAGCTGCATTAATGAATCGGCCAACGCGCGGGGAGAGGCGGTTTGCGTATTGGGCGCCAGGG
TGGTTTTTCTTTTCACCAGTGAGACGGGCAACAGCTGATTGCCCTTCACCGCCTGGCCCTGAGAGAGTTG
CAGCAAGCGGTCCACGCTGGTTTGCCCCAGCAGGCGAAAATCCTGTTTGATGGTGGTTAACGGCGGGATA
TAACATGAGCTGTCTTCGGTATCGTCGTATCCCACTACCGAGATGTCCGCACCAACGCGCAGCCCGGACT
CGGTAATGGCGCGCATTGCGCCCAGCGCCATCTGATCGTTGGCAACCAGCATCGCAGTGGGAACGATGCC
CTCATTCAGCATTTGCATGGTTTGTTGAAAACCGGACATGGCACTCCAGTCGCCTTCCCGTTCCGCTATC
GGCTGAATTTGATTGCGAGTGAGATATTTATGCCAGCCAGCCAGACGCAGACGCGCCGAGACAGAACTTA
ATGGGCCCGCTAACAGCGCGATTTGCTGGTGACCCAATGCGACCAGATGCTCCACGCCCAGTCGCGTACC
GTCTTCATGGGAGAAAATAATACTGTTGATGGGTGTCTGGTCAGAGACATCAAGAAATAACGCCGGAACA
TTAGTGCAGGCAGCTTCCACAGCAATGGCATCCTGGTCATCCAGCGGATAGTTAATGATCAGCCCACTGA
CGCGTTGCGCGAGAAGATTGTGCACCGCCGCTTTACAGGCTTCGACGCCGCTTCGTTCTACCATCGACAC
CACCACGCTGGCACCCAGTTGATCGGCGCGAGATTTAATCGCCGCGACAATTTGCGACGGCGCGTGCAGG
GCCAGACTGGAGGTGGCAACGCCAATCAGCAACGACTGTTTGCCCGCCAGTTGTTGTGCCACGCGGTTGG
GAATGTAATTCAGCTCCGCCATCGCCGCTTCCACTTTTTCCCGCGTTTTCGCAGAAACGTGGCTGGCCTG
GTTCACCACGCGGGAAACGGTCTGATAAGAGACACCGGCATACTCTGCGACATCGTATAACGTTACTGGT
TTCACATTCACCACCCTGAATTGACTCTCTTCCGGGCGCTATCATGCCATACCGCGAAAGGTTTTGCGCC
ATTCGATGGTGTCCGGGATCTCGACGCTCTCCCTTATGCGACTCCTGCATTAGGAAGCAGCCCAGTAGTA
GGTTGAGGCCGTTGAGCACCGCCGCCGCAAGGAATGGTGCATGCAAGGAGATGGCGCCCAACAGTCCCCC
GGCCACGGGGCCTGCCACCATACCCACGCCGAAACAAGCGCTCATGAGCCCGAAGTGGCGAGCCCGATCT
TCCCCATCGGTGATGTCGGCGATATAGGCGCCAGCAACCGCACCTGTGGCGCCGGTGATGCCGGCCACGA
TGCGTCCGGCGTAGAGGATCGAGATCGATCTCGATCCCGCGAAATTAATACGACTCACTATAGG
Features (pLannotate 1.2.2; 22 found; start..end, strand, type, name):
      1..25      +  protein_bind   lac operator: The lac repressor binds to the lac operator to inhibit transcription in E. coli. This inhibition can be relieved by adding lactose or isopropyl-β-D-thiogalactopyranoside (IPTG). lac repressor encoded by lacI
     40..62      +  RBS            RBS: efficient ribosome binding site from bacteriophage T7 gene 10 (Olins and Rangwala, 1989)
    108..851     +  CDS            PRRG_PRB01: Experimental evidence at protein level: Swiss-Prot protein existence level 1. Light-driven proton pump that generates photothrophic energy. From Gamma-proteobacterium EBAC31A08.
    964..982     +  promoter       T7 promoter: promoter for bacteriophage T7 RNA polymerase
    983..1007    +  protein_bind   lac operator: The lac repressor binds to the lac operator to inhibit transcription in E. coli. This inhibition can be relieved by adding lactose or isopropyl-β-D-thiogalactopyranoside (IPTG). lac repressor encoded by lacI
   1053..2378    +  CDS            GCaMP6f: improved fluorescent protein-based calcium sensor (Chen et al., 2013)
   2397..2438    +  CDS            S-Tag (fragment): affinity and epitope tag derived from pancreatic ribonuclease A
   2468..2485    +  CDS            SET1 (fragment): solubility-enhancement tag derived from T7 phage gene 10B
   2493..2540    +  terminator     T7 terminator: transcription terminator for bacteriophage T7 RNA polymerase
   2577..3032    +  rep_origin     f1 ori (sequence partly withheld): f1 bacteriophage origin of replication; arrow indicates direction of (+) strand synthesis
   3147..4007    -  CDS            AmpR: β-lactamase; bla; confers resistance to ampicillin, carbenicillin, and related antibiotics
   4008..4100    -  promoter       AmpR promoter: bla
   4181..4769    +  rep_origin     ori: high-copy-number ColE1/pMB1/pBR322/pUC origin of replication
   4955..5094    -  misc_feature   bom: basis of mobility region from pBR322
   5196..5387    -  CDS            rop: Rop protein, which maintains plasmids at low copy number; rop
   5404..5784    +  CDS            YPB1_ECOLX: Protein predicted: Swiss-Prot protein existence level 4. From Escherichia coli.
   5846..5910    -  CDS            TcR (fragment): tetracycline efflux protein; tet; confers resistance to tetracycline
   5925..5946    -  protein_bind   CAP binding site: CAP binding activates transcription in the presence of cAMP. E. coli catabolite activator protein
   5959..7041    -  CDS            lacI: lac repressor; lacI; The lac repressor binds to the lac operator to inhibit transcription in E. coli. This inhibition can be relieved by adding lactose or isopropyl-β-D-thiogalactopyranoside (IPTG).
   7042..7119    -  promoter       lacI promoter: lacI
   7127..7406    -  CDS            TcR (fragment): tetracycline efflux protein; tet; confers resistance to tetracycline
   7432..7450    +  promoter       T7 promoter: promoter for bacteriophage T7 RNA polymerase
