[The description below was written by a language model from this plasmid's Addgene catalogue record and pLannotate feature annotations shown in this document.]
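Description:
pKL002 is a bacterial co-expression plasmid built on the Novagen pETDuet-1 backbone, about 7.45 kb in total, that places two genetically encoded optical sensors in the vector's two multiple cloning sites. It replicates from a ColE1/pBR322-type origin and is selected with ampicillin through the AmpR β-lactamase gene. The catalogue lists it as high copy, although the feature table also shows the rop gene and bom region typical of pBR322-derived pET vectors, which normally moderate copy number. An f1 origin is present as well, and short TcR fragments are backbone remnants rather than a functional marker.

Each insert sits behind its own T7 promoter and lac operator, and the plasmid carries lacI, so expression depends on a host supplying T7 RNA polymerase (the depositor recommends BL21 for expression) and is inducible with IPTG. The first cassette, whose promoter spans the numbering origin of the circular sequence, uses the T7 gene 10 ribosome binding site to drive PROPS, the Proteorhodopsin Optical Proton Sensor. This is a 747 bp synthetic coding sequence that the annotation matches to green-light-absorbing proteorhodopsin, and it serves as a fluorescent membrane voltage indicator. The second cassette encodes GCaMP6f, a 1,326 bp fluorescent calcium sensor. It is followed by vector-derived S-Tag and SET1 fragments, and the record does not say whether these are translated. A single T7 terminator lies downstream of both cassettes.

Co-expressing the two reporters allows membrane potential and intracellular calcium to be imaged together in the same E. coli cells. The associated work used this to examine voltage-gated calcium flux in bacterial mechanosensation.
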