Addgene plasmid #98921: pKL002
Purpose: pET DUET backbone with PROPS voltage indicator and GCaMP6f calcium sensor in the two MCS.
Depositing lab: Joel Kralj. Depositing organization: University of Colorado, Boulder. Publication: Voltage-gated calcium flux mediates Escherichia coli mechanosensation. Bruni GN, Weekley RA, Dodd BJT, Kralj JM. Proc Natl Acad Sci U S A. 2017 Aug 29;114(35):9445-9450. doi: 10.1073/pnas.1703084114. Epub 2017 Aug 14. PubMed 28808010.
Backbone
  Vector backbone: pETDuet-1
  Backbone manufacturer: Novagen
  Backbone size w/o insert (bp): 5100
  Total vector size (bp): 7451
  Vector type: Bacterial Expression
Growth in bacteria
  Bacterial resistance: Ampicillin, 100 μg/mL
  Growth temperature: 37°C
  Growth strain: DH5alpha
  Growth instructions: origin is ColE1 - Incompatibility group A; Depositor recommends BL21 for expression
  Copy number: High Copy
Gene/Insert 1
  Gene/Insert name: PROPS (alt names: Proteorhodopsin Optical Proton Sensor; voltage sensor)
  Species: Synthetic
  Insert size (bp): 747
  Promoter: T7
  Cloning method: Gibson Cloning
  Sequencing primers: 5′ ATGCGTCCGGCGTAGA; 3′ GATTATGCGGCCGTGTACAA
Gene/Insert 2
  Gene/Insert name: GCaMP6f
  Species: Synthetic
  Insert size (bp): 1326
  Promoter: T7
  Cloning method: Gibson Cloning
  Sequencing primers: 5′ TTGTACACGGCCGCATAATC; 3′ GCTAGTTATTGCTCAGCGG
Terms and licenses: Academic/Nonprofit Terms; Industry Terms: Not Available to Industry
How to cite: pKL002 was a gift from Joel Kralj (Addgene plasmid # 98921 ; http://n2t.net/addgene:98921 ; RRID:Addgene_98921)
